Addgene plasmid #85442: Launchpad (AVA2590)
Purpose: Lentiviral FRT-flanked EF1alfa-GFP PGK-PuromycinR cassette
Depositing lab: Joan Steitz. Depositing organization: Yale University. Publication: Fluorescence Amplification Method for Forward Genetic Discovery of Factors in Human mRNA Degradation. Alexandrov A, Shu MD, Steitz JA. Mol Cell. 2017 Jan 5;65(1):191-201. doi: 10.1016/j.molcel.2016.11.032. Epub 2016 Dec 22. PubMed 28017590.
Backbone
  Vector backbone: pTYF
  Backbone size w/o insert (bp): 6458
  Total vector size (bp): 10503
  Vector type: Lentiviral
  Selectable markers: Puromycin
Growth in bacteria
  Bacterial resistance: Ampicillin, 100 μg/mL
  Growth temperature: 37°C
  Growth strain: NEB Stable
  Copy number: Unknown
Gene/Insert
  Gene/Insert name: FRT-flanked EF1alfa-GFP PGK-Puromycin cassette
  Species: EGFP: Aequorea victoria
  Insert size (bp): 4045
  Cloning method: Restriction Enzyme; 5′ cloning site NotI (not destroyed); 3′ cloning site BamHI (destroyed during cloning)
  Sequencing primers: 5′ 5'- gtagacataatagcaacagac -3'; 3′ 5'- GAA AGG ACA GTG GGA GTG GCA C -3'
Terms and licenses: Academic/Nonprofit Terms; Industry Terms: Not Available to Industry
How to cite: Launchpad (AVA2590) was a gift from Joan Steitz (Addgene plasmid # 85442 ; http://n2t.net/addgene:85442 ; RRID:Addgene_85442)
