[The description below was written by a language model from this plasmid's Addgene catalogue record.]
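Description:
Launchpad (AVA2590) is a lentiviral transfer plasmid built on the pTYF backbone, with a total size of about 10.5 kb, of which roughly 4 kb is the inserted cassette. It is propagated in bacteria under ampicillin selection; the record lists a recombination-deficient stable strain as the growth host, the usual choice for plasmids carrying lentiviral repeat sequences. The copy number is not known, and no feature table is provided, so the origin of replication and the specific viral elements of the backbone (LTRs, packaging signal and so on) are not itemised here.

The payload is an FRT-flanked cassette containing two independent expression units: an EF1alpha promoter driving GFP (EGFP, derived from Aequorea victoria) and a PGK promoter driving a puromycin resistance gene. It was cloned between NotI and BamHI sites, with the NotI site preserved and the BamHI site destroyed. After packaging and transduction, the cassette integrates into the host genome, so that transduced mammalian cells can be selected with puromycin and identified or sorted by green fluorescence. FRT sites are the recognition targets of Flp recombinase. Together with the name "Launchpad", their placement on either side of the cassette suggests that the integrated provirus serves as a defined genomic landing site, where Flp-mediated recombination can excise or exchange the GFP/puromycin unit for another construct. The record does not spell out this exchange scheme or say whether the two FRT sites are identical or heterospecific. The associated publication concerns a fluorescence amplification method for forward genetic discovery of factors in human mRNA degradation, so the plasmid was probably used to build reporter cell lines for that type of screen.
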