>Addgene plasmid #85442 | Launchpad (AVA2590) | depositor partial sequence | sequence record 165117 | sequenced region: 2521-6684
GTGGCCCGAGAGCTGCATCCGGAGTATCTAGATGGAGTTCCGCGTTACATAACTTACGGTAAATGGCCCG
CCTGGCTGACCGCCCAACGACCCCCGCCCATTGACGTCAATAATGACTGATGTTCCCATAGTAACGCCAA
TAGGGACTTTCCATTGACGCTAATGGGAGTTTGTTTTGGCACCAAAATCAACGGGACTTTCCAAAATGTC
GTAATAACCCCGCCCCGTTGACGCAAATGGGCGGTAGGCGTGTACTCTAGAAGGTCTATATAAGCAGAGC
TCGTTTAGTGAACCGTTTATACTACTTATCTGGTCTCTCTGGTTAGACCAGATCTGAGCCTGGGAGCTCT
CTGGCTAACTAGGGAACCCACTGCTTAAGCCTCAATAAAGCTTGCCTTGAGTGCTCAAAGTAGTGTGTGC
CCGTCTGTTGTGTGACTCTGGTAACTAGAGATCCCTCAGACCCTTTTAGTCAGTGTGGAAAATCTCTAGC
AGTGGCGCCCGAACAGGGACTTGAAAGCGAAAGTAAAGCCAGAGGAGATCTCTCGACGCAGGACTCGGCT
TGCTGAAGCGCGCACGGCAAGAGGCGAGGGGCGGCGACTGGTGAGTACGCCAAAAATTTTGACTAGCGGA
GGCTAGAAGGAGAGAGATGGGTGCGAGAGCGTCGGTATTAAGCGGGGGAGAATTAGATAAATGGGAAAAA
ATTCGGTTAAGGCCAGGGGGAAAGAAACAATATAAACTAAAACATATAGTATGGGCAAGCAGGGAGCTAG
AACGATTCGCAGTTAATCCTGGCCTTTTAGAGACATCAGAAGGCTGTAGACAAATACTGGGACAGCTACA
ACCATCCCTTCAGACAGGATCAGAAGAACTTAGATCATTATATAATACAATAGCAGTCCTCTATTGTGTG
CATCAAAGGATAGATGTAAAAGACACCAAGGAAGCCTTAGATAAGATAGAGGAAGAGCAAAACAAAAGTA
AGAAAAAGGCACAGCAAGCAGCAGCTGACACAGGAAACAACAGCCAGGTCAGCCAAAATTACCCTATAGT
GCAGAACCTCCAGGGGCAAATGGTACATCAGGCCATATCACCTAGAACTTTAAATGCATGGGTAAAAGTA
GTAGAAGAGAAGGCTTTCAGCCCAGAAGTAATACCCATGTTTTCAGCATTATCAGAAGGAGCCACCCCAC
AAGATTTAAATACCATGCTAAACACAGTGGGGGGACATCAAGCAGCCATGCAAATGTTAAAAGAGACCAT
CAATGAGGAAGCTGCAGAATGGGATAGATTGCATCCAGTGCATGCAGGGCCTATTGCACCAGGCCAGATG
AGAGAACCAAGGGGAAGTGACATAGCAGGAACTACTAGCAAATTAAGAGAACAATTTGGAAATAATAAAA
CAATAATCTTTAAGCAATCCTCAGGAGGGGACCCAGAAATTGTAACGCACAGTTTTAATTGTGGAGGGGA
ATTTTTCTACTGTAATTCAACACAACTGTTTAATAGTACTTGGTTTAATAGTACTTGGAGTACTGAAGGG
TCAAATAACACTGAAGGAAGTGACACAATCACACTCCCATGCAGAATAAAACAATTTATAAACATGTGGC
AGGAAGTAGGAAAAGCAATGTATGCCCCTCCCATCAGTGGACAAATTAGATGTTCATCAAATATTACTGG
GCTGCTATTAACAAGAGATGGTGGTAATAACAACAATGGGTCCGAGATCTTCAGACCTGGAGGAGGCGAT
ATGAGGGACAATTGGAGAAGTGAATTATATAAATATAAAGTAGTAAAAATTGAACCATTAGGAGTAGCAC
CCACCAAGGCAAAGAGAAGAGTGGTGCAGAGAGAAAAAAGAGCAGTGGGAATAGGAGCTTTGTTCCTTGG
GTTCTTGGGAGCAGCAGGAAGCACTATGGGCGCACGGTCAATGACGCTGACGGTACAGGCCAGACAATTA
TTGTCTGATATAGTGCAGCAGCAGAACAATTTGCTGAGGGCTATTGAGGCGCAACAGCATCTGTTGCAAC
TCACAGTCTGGGGCATCAAACAGCTCCAGGCAAGAATCCTGGCTGTGGAAAGATACCTAAAGGATCAACA
GCTCCTGGGGATTTGGGGTTGCTCTGGAAAACTCATTTGCACCACTGCTGTGCCTTGGAATGCTAGTTGG
AGTAATAAATCTCTGGAACAGATTTGGAATAACATGACCTGGATGGAGTGGGACAGAGAAATTAACAATT
ACACAAGCTTAATACACTCCTTAATTGAAGAATCGCAAAACCAGCAAGAAAAGAATGAACAAGAATTATT
GGAATTAGATAAATGGGCTTGCGGCCGGAATTCACAAATGGCAGTATTCATCCACAATTTTAAAAGAAAA
GGGGGGATTGGGGGGTACAGTGCAGGGGAAAGAATAGTAGACATAATAGCAACAGACATACAAACTAAAG
AATTACAAAAACAAATTACAAAAATTCAAAATTTTCGGGTTTATTACAGGGACAGCAGAGATCCACTTTG
GGCGGCCGCGCGAGGCAGCTGTGGAATGTGTGTCAGTTAGGGTGTGGAAAGTCCCCAGGCTCCCCAGCAG
GCAGAAGTATGCAAAGCATGCATCTCAATTAGTCAGCAACCAGGTGTGGAAAGTCCCCAGGCTCCCCAGC
AGGCAGAAGTATGCAAAGCATGCATCTCAATTAGTCAGCAACCATAGTCCCGCCCCTAACTCCGCCCATC
CCGCCCCTAACTCCGCCCAGTTCCGCCCATTCTCCGCCCCATGGCTGACTAATTTTTTTTATTTATGCAG
AGGCCGAGGCCGCCTCGGCCTCTGAGCTATTCCAGAAGTAGTGAGGAGGCTTTTTTGGAGGCTACCATGG
AGAAGTTCCTATTCCGAAGTTCCTATTCTCTAGAAAGTATAGGAACTTCAAGCTTGGTCGACCCTCTTAA
GTACCACATTTGTAGAGGTTTTACTTGCTTTAAAAAACCTCCCACACCTCCCCCTGAACCTGAAACATAA
AATGAATGCAATTGTTGTTGTTAACTTGTTTATTGCAGCTTATAATGGTTACAAATAAAGCAATAGCATC
ACAAATTTCACAAATAAAGCATTTTTTTCACTGCATTCTAGTTGTGGTTTGTCCAAACTCATCGAGCTCG
ACTTACTTGTACAGCTCGTCCATGCCGAGAGTGATCCCGGCGGCGGTCACGAACTCCAGCAGGACCATGT
GATCGCGCTTCTCGTTGGGGTCTTTGCTCAGGGCGGACTGGGTGCTCAGGTAGTGGTTGTCGGGCAGCAG
CACGGGGCCGTCGCCGATGGGGGTGTTCTGCTGGTAGTGGTCGGCGAGCTGCACGCTGCCGTCCTCGATG
TTGTGGCGGATCTTGAAGTTCACCTTGATGCCGTTCTTCTGCTTGTCGGCCATGATATAGACGTTGTGGC
TGTTGTAGTTGTACTCCAGCTTGTGCCCCAGGATGTTGCCGTCCTCCTTGAAGTCGATGCCCTTCAGCTC
GATGCGGTTCACCAGGGTGTCGCCCTCGAACTTCACCTCGGCGCGGGTCTTGTAGTTGCCGTCGTCCTTG
AAGAAGATGGTGCGCTCCTGGACGTAGCCTTCGGGCATGGCGGACTTGAAGAAGTCGTGCTGCTTCATGT
GGTCGGGGTAGCGGCTGAAGCACTGCACGCCGTAGGTCAGGGTGGTCACGAGGGTGGGCCAGGGCACGGG
CAGCTTGCCGGTGGTGCAGATGAACTTCAGGGTCAGCTTGCCGTAGGTGGCATCGCCCTCGCCCTCGCCG
GACACGCTGAACTTGTGGCCGTTTACGTCGCCGTCCAGCTCGACCAGGATGGGCACCACCCCGGTGAACA
GCTCCTCGCCCTTGCTCACCATGGTGGACTAGTTCTAGAGCGGAAACGCTAGAGTTTTCACGACACCTGA
AATGGAAGAAAAAAACTTTGAACCACTGTCTGAGGCTTGAGAATGAACCAAGATCCAAACTCAAAAAGGG
CAAATTCCAAGGAGAATTACATCAAGTGCCAAGCTGGCCTAACTTCAGTCTCCACCCACTCAGTGTGGGG
AAACTCCATCGCATAAAACCCCTCCCCCCAACCTAAAGACGACGTACTCCAAAAGCTCGAGAACTAATCG
AGGTGCCTGGACGGCGCCCGGTACTCCGTGGAGTCACATGAAGCGACGGCTGAGGACGGAAAGGCCCTTT
TCCTTTGTGTGGGTGACTCACCCGCCCGCTCTCCCGAGCGCCGCGTCCTCCATTTTGAGCTCCCTGCAGC
AGGGCCGGGAAGCGGCCATCTTTCCGCTCACGCAACTGGTGCCGACCGGGCCAGCCTGTTGCCGCCCAGG
GCGGGGCGATACACGGCGGCGCGAGGCCAGGCACCAGAGCAGGCCGGCCAGCTTGAGACTACCCCCGTCC
GATTCTCGGTGGCCGCGCTCGCAGGCCCCGCCTCGCCGAACATGTGCGCTGGGACGCACGGGCCCCGTCG
CCGCCCGCGGCCCCAAAAACCGAAATACCAGTGTGCAGATCTTGGCCCGCATTTACAAGACTATCTTGCC
AGAAAAAAAGCGTCGCAGCAGGTCATCAAAAATTTTAAATGGCTAGAGACTTATCGAAAGCAGCGAGACA
GGCGCGAAGGTGCCACCAGATTCGCACGCGGCGGCCCCAGCGCCCAGGCCAGGCCTCAACTCAAGCACGA
GGCGAAGGGGCTCCTTAAGCGCAAGGCCTCGAACTCTCCCACCCACTTCCAACCCGAAGCTCGGGATCAA
GAATCACGTACTGCAGCCAGGGGCGTGGAAGTAATTCAAGGCACGCAAGGGCCATAACCCGTAAAGAGGC
CAGGCCCGCGGGAACCACACACGGCACTTACCTGTGTTCTGGCGGCAAACCCGTTGCGAAAAAGAACGTT
CACGGCGACTACTGCACTTATATACGGTTCTCCCCCACCCTCGGGAAAAAGGCGGAGCCAGTACACGACA
TCACTTTCCCAGTTTACCCCGCGCCACTTTCTCTAGGCACCGGTTCAATTGCCGACCCCTCCCCCCAACT
TCTCGGGGACTGTGGGCGATGTGCGCTCTGCCCACTGACGGGCACCGGAGCCTCACGCATGCTCTTCTCC
ACCTCAGTGATGACGAGAGCGGGCGGGTGAGGGGGCGGGAACGCAGCGATCTCTGGGTTCTACGTTAGTG
GGAGTTTAACGACGGTCCCTGGGATTCCCCAAGGCAGGGGCGAGTCCTTTTGTATGAATTACTCTCAGCT
CCGGTCGGGGCGGGTTGGGGGGGGTGGTGACGGGGAGGCCGCCTGGAAGGGACGTGCAGAATCTTCCCTC
TACCATTGCTGGCTTAGCTCCAAAGCTTATCGATGATAAGCTGTCAAACATGAGAATTGCTAGCAATTCT
ACCGGGTAGGGGAGGCGCTTTTCCCAAGGCAGTCTGGAGCATGCGCTTTAGCAGCCCCGCTGGGCACTTG
GCGCTACACAAGTGGCCTCTGGCCTCGCACACATTCCACATCCATCGGTAGGCGCCAACCGGCTCCGTTC
TTTGGTGGCCCCTTCGCGCCACCTTCTACTCCTCCCCTAGTCAGGAAGTTCCCCCCCGCCCCGCAGCTCG
CGTCGTGCAGGACGTGACAAATGGAAGTAGCACGTCTCACTAGTCTCGTGCAGATGGACAGCACCGCTGA
GCAATGGAAGCGGGTAGGCCTTTGGGGCAGCGGCCAATAGCAGCTTTGCTCCTTCGCTTTCTGGGCTCAG
AGGCTGGGAAGGGGTGGGTCCGGGGGCGGGCTCAGGGGCGGGCTCAGGGGCGGGGCGGGCGCCCGAAGGT
CCTCCGGAGGCCCGGCATTCTGCACGCTTCAAAAGCGCACGTCTGCCGCGCTGTTCTCCTCTTCCTCATC
TCCGGGCCTTTCGACCTGCAGCCCAAGCTTACCATGACCGAGTACAAGCCCACGGTGCGCCTCGCCACCC
GCGACGACGTCCCCAGGGCCGTACGCACCCTCGCCGCCGCGTTCGCCGACTACCCCGCCACGCGCCACAC
CGTCGATCCGGACCGCCACATCGAGCGGGTCACCGAGCTGCAAGAACTCTTCCTCACGCGCGTCGGGCTC
GACATCGGCAAGGTGTGGGTCGCGGACGACGGCGCCGCGGTGGCGGTCTGGACCACGCCGGAGAGCGTCG
AAGCGGGGGCGGTGTTCGCCGAGATCGGCCCGCGCATGGCCGAGTTGAGCGGTTCCCGGCTGGCCGCGCA
GCAACAGATGGAAGGCCTCCTGGCGCCGCACCGGCCCAAGGAGCCCGCGTGGTTCCTGGCCACCGTCGGC
GTCTCGCCCGACCACCAGGGCAAGGGTCTGGGCAGCGCCGTCGTGCTCCCCGGAGTGGAGGCGGCCGAGC
GCGCCGGGGTGCCCGCCTTCCTGGAGACCTCCGCGCCCCGCAACCTCCCCTTCTACGAGCGGCTCGGCTT
CACCGTCACCGCCGACGTCGAGGTGCCCGAAGGACCGCGCACCTGGTGCATGACCCGCAAGCCCGGTGCC
TGAGGATCCGAAGTTCCTATTCCGAAGTTCCTATTCTCTAGAAAGTATAGGAACTTCAGATCCGCGGACT
AGTGAATTCCAGCTGAGCGCCGGTCGCTACCATTACCAGTTGGTCTGGTGTCAAAAATAATAATAACCGG
GCAGGGGGGATCTCGACTCTAGAAGCTTGGTACCTTTAAGACCAATGACTTACAAGGCAGCTGTAGATCT
TAGCCACTTTTTAAAAGAAAAGGGGGGACTGGAAGGGCTAATTCACTCCCAGGGTCTCTCTGGTTAGACC
AGATCTGAGCCTGGGAGCTCTCTGGCTAACTAGGGAACCCACTGCTTAAGCCTCATAAAGCTCGACTGTG
CCTTCTAGTTGCCAGCCATCTGTTGTTTGCCCCTCCCCCGTGCCTTCCTTGACCCTGGAAGGTGCCACTC
CCACTGTCCTTTCCTAATAAAATGAGGAAATTGCATCGCATTGTCTGAGTAGGTGTCATTCTATTCTGGG
GGGTGGGGTGGGGCAGGACAGCAAGGGGGAGGATTGGGAAGACAATAGCAGGCATGCTGGGGATGCGGTG
GGCTCTATGGCTTCTGAGGCGGAAAGAACCAGCTGGGGCTCTAGGGGGTATCCCC
[124 nt withheld, positions 7126-7249]
CGCCGGCTGTGCGGGAGAACGGAGTTCTATTATGACTCAAATCAGTCTCCCCAAGCATTCGGGGATCAGA
GTTTTTAAGGATAACTTAGTGTGTAGGGGGCCAGTGAGTTGGAGATGAAAGCGTAGGGAGTCGAAGGTGT
CCTTTTGCGCCGAGTCAGTTCCTGGGTGGGGGCCACAAGATCGGATGAGCCAGTTTATCAATCCGGGGGT
GCCAGCTGATCCATGGAGTGCAGGGTCTGCAAAATATCTCAAGCACTGATTGATCTTAGGTTTTACAATA
GTGATGTTACCCCAGGAACAATTTGGGGAAGGTCAGAATCTTGTAGCCTGTAGCTGCATGACTCCTAAAC
CATAATTTCTTTTTTGTTTTTTTTTTTTTATTTTTGAGACAGGGTCTCACTCTGTCACCTAGGCTGGAGT
GCAGTGGTGCAATCACAGCTCACTGCAGCCTCAACGTCGTAAGCTCAAGCGATCCTCCCACCTCAGCCTG
CCTGGTAGCTGAGACTACAAGCGACGCCCCAGTTAATTTTTGTATTTTTGGTAGAGGCAGCGTTTTGCCG
TGTGGCCCTGGCTGGTCTCGAACTCCTGGGCTCAAGTGATCCAGCCTCAGCCTCCCAAAGTGCTGGGACA
ACCGGGGCCAGTCACTGCACCTGGCCCTAAACCATAATTTCTAATCTTTTGGCTAATTTGTTAGTCCTAC
AAAGGCAGTCTAGTCCCCAGGCAAAAAGGGGGTTTGTTTCGGGAAAGGGCTGTTACTGTCTTTGTTTCAA
ACTATAAACTAAGTTCCTCCTAAACTTAGTTCGGCCTACACCCAGGAATGAACAAGGAGAGCTTGGAGGT
TAGAAGCACGATGGAATTGGTTAGGTCAGATCTCTTTCACTGTCTGAGTTATAATTTTGCAATGGTGGTT
CAAAGACTGCCCGCTTCTGACACCAGTCGCTGCATTAATGAATCGGCCAACGCGCGGGGAGAGGCGGTTT
GCGTATTGGCGCTCTTCCGCTTCCTCGCTCACTGACTCGCTGCGCTCGGTCGTTCGGCTGCGGCGAGCGG
TATCAGCTCACTCAAAGGCGGTAATACGGTTATCCACAGAATCAGGGGATAACGCAGGAAAGAACATGTG
AGCAAAAGGCCAGCAAAAGGCCAGGAACCGTAAAAAGGCCGCGTTGCTGGCGTTTTTCCATAGGCTCCGC
CCCCCTGACGAGCATCACAAAAATCGACGCTCAAGTCAGAGGTGGCGAAACCCGACAGGACTATAAAGAT
ACCAGGCGTTTCCCCCTGGAAGCTCCCTCGTGCGCTCTCCTGTTCCGACCCTGCCGCTTACCGGATACCT
GTCCGCCTTTCTCCCTTCGGGAAGCGTGGCGCTTTCTCAATGCTCACGCTGTAGGTATCTCAGTTCGGTG
TAGGTCGTTCGCTCCAAGCTGGGCTGTGTGCACGAACCCCCCGTTCAGCCCGACCGCTGCGCCTTATCCG
GTAACTATCGTCTTGAGTCCAACCCGGTAAGACACGACTTATCGCCACTGGCAGCAGCCACTGGTAACAG
GATTAGCAGAGCGAGGTATGTAGGCGGTGCTACAGAGTTCTTGAAGTGGTGGCCTAACTACGGCTACACT
AGAAGGACAGTATTTGGTATCTGCGCTCTGCTGAAGCCAGTTACCTTCGGAAAAAGAGTTGGTAGCTCTT
GATCCGGCAAACAAACCACCGCTGGTAGCGGTGGTTTTTTTGTTTGCAAGCAGCAGATTACGCGCAGAAA
AAAAGGATCTCAAGAAGATCCTTTGATCTTTTCTACGGGGTCTGACGCTCAGTGGAACGAAAACTCACGT
TAAGGGATTTTGGTCATGAGATTATCAAAAAGGATCTTCACCTAGATCCTTTTAAATTAAAAATGAAGTT
TTAAATCAATCTAAAGTATATATGAGTAAACTTGGTCTGACAGTTACCAATGCTTAATCAGTGAGGCACC
TATCTCAGCGATCTGTCTATTTCGTTCATCCATAGTTGCCTGACTCCCCGTCGTGTAGATAACTACGATA
CGGGAGGGCTTACCATCTGGCCCCAGTGCTGCAATGATACCGCGAGACCCACGCTCACCGGCTCCAGATT
TATCAGCAATAAACCAGCCAGCCGGAAGGGCCGAGCGCAGAAGTGGTCCTGCAACTTTATCCGCCTCCAT
CCAGTCTATTAATTGTTGCCGGGAAGCTAGAGTAAGTAGTTCGCCAGTTAATAGTTTGCGCAACGTTGTT
GCCATTGCTACAGGCATCGTGGTGTCACGCTCGTCGTTTGGTATGGCTTCATTCAGCTCCGGTTCCCAAC
GATCAAGGCGAGTTACATGATCCCCCATGTTGTGCAAAAAAGCGGTTAGCTCCTTCGGTCCTCCGATCGT
TGTCAGAAGTAAGTTGGCCGCAGTGTTATCACTCATGGTTATGGCAGCACTGCATAATTCTCTTACTGTC
ATGCCATCCGTAAGATGCTTTTCTGTGACTGGTGAGTACTCAACCAAGTCATTCTGAGAATAGTGTATGC
GGCGACCGAGTTGCTCTTGCCCGGCGTCAATACGGGATAATACCGCGCCACATAGCAGAACTTTAAAAGT
GCTCATCATTGGAAAACGTTCTTCGGGGCGAAAACTCTCAAGGATCTTACCGCTGTTGAGATCCAGTTCG
ATGTAACCCACTCGTGCACCCAACTGATCTTCAGCATCTTTTACTTTCACCAGCGTTTCTGGGTGAGCAA
AAACAGGAAGGCAAAATGCCGCAAAAAAGGGAATAAGGGCGACACGGAAATGTTGAATACTCATACTCTT
CCTTTTTCAATATTATTGAAGCATTTATCAGGGTTATTGTCTCATGAGCGGATACATATTTGAATGTATT
TAGAAAAATAAACAAATAGGGGTTCCGCGCACATTTCCCCGAAAAGTGCCACCTGACGTCTAAGAAACCA
TTATTATCATGACATTAACCTATAAAAATAGGCGTATCACGAGGCCCTTTCGTCTTCAAGAACTGCCTCG
CGCGTTTCGGTGATGACGGTGAAAACCTCTGACACATGCAGCTCCCGGAGACGGTCACAGCTTGTCTGTA
AGCGGATGCCGGGAGCAGACAAGCCCGTCAGGGCGCGTCAGCGGGTGTTGGCGGGTGTCGGGGCGCAGCC
ATGACCCAGTCACGTAGCGATAGCGGAGTGTACTGGCTTAACTATGCGGCATCAGAGCAGATTGTACTGA
GAGTGCACCATATGCGGTGTGAAATACCGCACAGATGCGTAAGGAGAAAATACCGCATCAGGCGCCATTC
GCCATTCAGGCTGCGCAACTGTTGGGAAGGGCGATCGGTGCGGGCCTCTTCGCTATTACGCCAGCGCGGG
GAGGCAGAGATTGCAGTAAGCTGAGATCGCAGCACTGCACTCCAGCCTGGGCGACAGAGTAAGACTCTGT
CTCAAAAATAAAATAAATAAATCAATCAGATATTCCAATCTTTTCCTTTATTTATTTATTTATTTTCTAT
TTTGGAAACACAGTCCTTCCTTATTCCAGAATTACACATATATTCTATTTTTCTTTATATGCTCCAGTTT
TTTTTAGACCTTCACCTGAAATGTGTGTATACAAAATCTAGGCCAGTCCAGCAGAGCCTAAAGGTAAAAA
ATAAAATAATAAAAAATAAATAAAATCTAGCTCACTCCTTCACATCAAAATGGAGATACAGCTGTTAGCA
TTAAATACCAAATAACCCATCTTGTCCTCAATAATTTTAAGCGCCTCTCTCCACCACATCTAACTCCTGT
CAAAGGCATGTGCCCCTTCCGGGCGCTCTGCTGTGCTGCCAACCAACTGGCATGTGGACTCTGCAGGGTC
CCTAACTGCCAAGCCCCACAGTGTGCCCTGAGGCTGCCCCTTCCTTCTAGCGGCTGCCCCCACTCGGCTT
TGCTTTCCCTAGTTTCAGTTACTTGCGTTCAGCCAAGGTCTGAAACTAGGTGCGCACAGAGCGGTAAGAC
TGCGAGAGAAAGAGACCAGCTTTACAGGGGGTTTATCACAGTGCACCCTGACAGTCGTCAGCCTCACAGG
GGGTTTATCACATTGCACCCTGACAGTCGTCAGCCTCACAGGGGGTTTATCACAGTGCACCCTTACAATC
ATTCCATTTGATTCACAATTTTTTTAGTCTCTACTGTGCCTAACTTGTAAGTTAAATTTGATCAGAGGTG
TGTTCCCAGAGGGGAAAACAGTATATACAGGGTTCAGTACTATCGCATTTCAGG
