>Addgene plasmid #85442 | Launchpad (AVA2590) | addgene partial sequence | sequence record 171486 | Addgene Partial NGS Result
ATTGTACTGAGAGTGCACCATATGCGGTGTGAAATACCGCACAGATGCGTAAGGAGAAAATACCGCATCA
GGCGCCATTCGCCATTCAGGCTGCGCAACTGTTGGGAAGGGCGATCGGTGCGGGCCTCTTCGCTATTACG
CCAGGGGAGGCAGAGATTGCAGTAAGCTGAGATCGCAGCACTGCACTCCAGCCTGGGCGACAGAGTAAGA
CTCTGTCTCAAAAATAAAATAAATAAATCAATCAGATATTCCAATCTTTTCCTTTATTTATTTATTTATT
TTCTATTTTGGAAACACAGTCCTTCCTTATTCCAGAATTACACATATATTCTATTTTTCTTTATATGCTC
CAGTTTTTTTTAGACCTTCACCTGAAATGTGTGTATACAAAATCTAGGCCAGTCCAGCAGAGCCTAAAGG
TAAAAAATAAAATAATAAAAAATAAATAAAATCTAGCTCACTCCTTCACATCAAAATGGAGATACAGCTG
TTAGCATTAAATACCAAATAACCCATCTTGTCCTCAATAATTTTAAGCGCCTCTCTCCACCACATCTAAC
TCCTGTCAAAGGCATGTGCCCCTTCCGGGCGCTCTGCTGTGCTGCCAACCAACTGGCATGTGGACTCTGC
AGGGTCCCTAACTGCCAAGCCCCACAGTGTGCCCTGAGGCTGCCCCTTCCTTCTAGCGGCTGCCCCCACT
CGGCTTTGCTTTCCCTAGTTTCAGTTACTTGCGTTCAGCCAAGGTCTGAAACTAGGTGCGCACAGAGCGG
TAAGACTGCGAGAGAAAGAGACCAGCTTTACAGGGGGTTTATCACAGTGCACCCTGACAGTCGTCAGCCT
CACAGGGGGTTTATCACATTGCACCCTGACAGTCGTCAGCCTCACAGGGGGTTTATCACAGTGCACCCTT
ACAATCATTCCATTTGATTCACAATTTTTTTAGTCTCTACTGTGCCTAACTTGTAAGTTAAATTTGATCA
GAGGTGTGTTCCCAGAGGGGAAAACAGTATATACAGGGTTCAGTACTATCGCATTTCAGGCCCGAGAGCT
GCATCCGGAGTATCTAGATGGAGTTCCGCGTTACATAACTTACGGTAAATGGCCCGCCTGGCTGACCGCC
CAACGACCCCCGCCCATTGACGTCAATAATGACGTATGTTCCCATAGTAACGCCAATAGGGACTTTCCAT
TGACGTCAATGGGAGTTTGTTTTGGCACCAAAATCAACGGGACTTTCCAAAATGTCGTAATAACCCCGCC
CCGTTGACGCAAATGGGCGGTAGGCGTGTACTCTAGAAGGTCTATATAAGCAGAGCTCGTTTAGTGAACC
GGGTCTCTCTGGTTAGACCAGATCTGAGCCTGGGAGCTCTCTGGCTAACTAGGGAACCCACTGCTTAAGC
CTCAATAAAGCTTGCCTTGAGTGCTCAAAGTAGTGTGTGCCCGTCTGTTGTGTGACTCTGGTAACTAGAG
ATCCCTCAGACCCTTTTAGTCAGTGTGGAAAATCTCTAGCAGTGGCGCCCGAACAGGGACTTGAAAGCGA
AAGTAAAGCCAGAGGAGATCTCTCGACGCAGGACTCGGCTTGCTGAAGCGCGCACGGCAAGAGGCGAGGG
GCGGCGACTGCAGAGTACGCCAAAAATTTTGACTAGCGGAGGCTAGAAGGAGAGAGATGGGTGCGAGAGC
GTCGGTATTAAGCGGGGGAGAATTAGATAAATGGGAAAAAATTCGGTTAAGGCCAGGGGGAAAGAAACAA
TATAAACTAAAACATATAGTATGGGCAAGCAGGGAGCTAGAACGATTCGCAGTTAATCCTGGCCTTTTAG
AGACATCAGAAGGCTGTAGACAAATACTGGGACAGCTACAACCATCCCTTCAGACAGGATCAGAAGAACT
TAGATCATTATATAATACAATAGCAGTCCTCTATTGTGTGCATCAAAGGATAGATGTAAAAGACACCAAG
GAAGCCTTAGATAAGATAGAGGAAGAGCAAAACAAAAGTAAGAAAAAGGCACAGCAAGCAGCAGCTGACA
CAGGAAACAACAGCCAGGTCAGCCAAAATTACCCTATAGTGCAGAACCTCCAGGGGCAAATGGTACATCA
GGCCATATCACCTAGAACTTTAAATGCATGGGTAAAAGTAGTAGAAGAGAAGGCTTTCAGCCCAGAAGTA
ATACCCATGTTTTCAGCATTATCAGAAGGAGCCACCCCACAAGATTTAAATACCATGCTAAACACAGTGG
GGGGACATCAAGCAGCCATGCAAATGTTAAAAGAGACCATCAATGAGGAAGCTGCAGAATGGGATAGATT
GCATCCAGTGCATGCAGGGCCTATTGCACCAGGCCAGATGAGAGAACCAAGGGGAAGTGACATAGCAGGA
ACTACTAGCAAATTAAGAGAACAATTTGGAAATAATAAAACAATAATCTTTAAGCAATCCTCAGGAGGGG
ACCCAGAAATTGTAACGCACAGTTTTAATTGTGGAGGGGAATTTTTCTACTGTAATTCAACACAACTGTT
TAATAGTACTTGGTTTAATAGTACTTGGAGTACTGAAGGGTCAAATAACACTGAAGGAAGTGACACAATC
ACACTCCCATGCAGAATAAAACAATTTATAAACATGTGGCAGGAAGTAGGAAAAGCAATGTATGCCCCTC
CCATCAGTGGACAAATTAGATGTTCATCAAATATTACTGGGCTGCTATTAACAAGAGATGGTGGTAATAA
CAACAATGGGTCCGAGATCTTCAGACCTGGAGGAGGCGATATGAGGGACAATTGGAGAAGTGAATTATAT
AAATATAAAGTAGTAAAAATTGAACCATTAGGAGTAGCACCCACCAAGGCAAAGAGAAGAGTGGTGCAGA
GAGAAAAAAGAGCAGTGGGAATAGGAGCTTTGTTCCTTGGGTTCTTGGGAGCAGCAGGAAGCACTATGGG
CGCAGCGTCAATGACGCTGACGGTACAGGCCAGACAATTATTGTCTGATATAGTGCAGCAGCAGAACAAT
TTGCTGAGGGCTATTGAGGCGCAACAGCATCTGTTGCAACTCACAGTCTGGGGCATCAAACAGCTCCAGG
CAAGAATCCTGGCTGTGGAAAGATACCTAAAGGATCAACAGCTCCTGGGGATTTGGGGTTGCTCTGGAAA
ACTCATTTGCACCACTGCTGTGCCTTGGAATGCTAGTTGGAGTAATAAATCTCTGGAACAGATTTGGAAT
AACATGACCTGGATGGAGTGGGACAGAGAAATTAACAATTACACAAGCTTAATACACTCCTTAATTGAAG
AATCGCAAAACCAGCAAGAAAAGAATGAACAAGAATTATTGGAATTAGATAAATGGGCTTGCGGCCGGAA
TTCACAAATGGCAGTATTCATCCACAATTTTAAAAGAAAAGGGGGGATTGGGGGGTACAGTGCAGGGGAA
AGAATAGTAGACATAATAGCAACAGACATACAAACTAAAGAATTACAAAAACAAATTACAAAAATTCAAA
ATTTTCGGGTTTATTACAGGGACAGCAGAGATCCACTTTGGGCGGCCGCGCGAGGCAGCTGTGGAATGTG
TGTCAGTTAGGGTGTGGAAAGTCCCCAGGCTCCCCAGCAGGCAGAAGTATGCAAAGCATGCATCTCAATT
AGTCAGCAACCAGGTGTGGAAAGTCCCCAGGCTCCCCAGCAGGCAGAAGTATGCAAAGCATGCATCTCAA
TTAGTCAGCAACCATAGTCCCGCCCCTAACTCCGCCCATCCCGCCCCTAACTCCGCCCAGTTCCGCCCAT
TCTCCGCCCCATGGCTGACTAATTTTTTTTATTTATGCAGAGGCCGAGGCCGCCTCGGCCTCTGAGCTAT
TCCAGAAGTAGTGAGGAGGCTTTTTTGGAGGCTACCATGGAGAAGTTCCTATTCCGAAGTTCCTATTCTC
TAGAAAGTATAGGAACTTCAAGCTTGGTCGACCCTCTTAAGTACCACATTTGTAGAGGTTTTACTTGCTT
TAAAAAACCTCCCACACCTCCCCCTGAACCTGAAACATAAAATGAATGCAATTGTTGTTGTTAACTTGTT
TATTGCAGCTTATAATGGTTACAAATAAAGCAATAGCATCACAAATTTCACAAATAAAGCATTTTTTTCA
CTGCATTCTAGTTGTGGTTTGTCCAAACTCATCGAGCTCGACTTACTTGTACAGCTCGTCCATGCCGAGA
GTGATCCCGGCGGCGGTCACGAACTCCAGCAGGACCATGTGATCGCGCTTCTCGTTGGGGTCTTTGCTCA
GGGCGGACTGGGTGCTCAGGTAGTGGTTGTCGGGCAGCAGCACGGGGCCGTCGCCGATGGGGGTGTTCTG
CTGGTAGTGGTCGGCGAGCTGCACGCTGCCGTCCTCGATGTTGTGGCGGATCTTGAAGTTCACCTTGATG
CCGTTCTTCTGCTTGTCGGCCATGATATAGACGTTGTGGCTGTTGTAGTTGTACTCCAGCTTGTGCCCCA
GGATGTTGCCGTCCTCCTTGAAGTCGATGCCCTTCAGCTCGATGCGGTTCACCAGGGTGTCGCCCTCGAA
CTTCACCTCGGCGCGGGTCTTGTAGTTGCCGTCGTCCTTGAAGAAGATGGTGCGCTCCTGGACGTAGCCT
TCGGGCATGGCGGACTTGAAGAAGTCGTGCTGCTTCATGTGGTCGGGGTAGCGGCTGAAGCACTGCACGC
CGTAGGTCAGGGTGGTCACGAGGGTGGGCCAGGGCACGGGCAGCTTGCCGGTGGTGCAGATGAACTTCAG
GGTCAGCTTGCCGTAGGTGGCATCGCCCTCGCCCTCGCCGGACACGCTGAACTTGTGGCCGTTTACGTCG
CCGTCCAGCTCGACCAGGATGGGCACCACCCCGGTGAACAGCTCCTCGCCCTTGCTCACCATGGTGGACT
AGTTCTAGAGCGGAAACGCTAGAGTTTTCACGACACCTGAAATGGAAGAAAAAAACTTTGAACCACTGTC
TGAGGCTTGAGAATGAACCAAGATCCAAACTCAAAAAGGGCAAATTCCAAGGAGAATTACATCAAGTGCC
AAGCTGGCCTAACTTCAGTCTCCACCCACTCAGTGTGGGGAAACTCCATCGCATAAAACCCCTCCCCCCA
ACCTAAAGACGACGTACTCCAAAAGCTCGAGAACTAATCGAGGTGCCTGGACGGCGCCCGGTACTCCGTG
GAGTCACATGAAGCGACGGCTGAGGACGGAAAGGCCCTTTTCCTTTGTGTGGGTGACTCACCCGCCCGCT
CTCCCGAGCGCCGCGTCCTCCATTTTGAGCTCCCTGCAGCAGGGCCGGGAAGCGGCCATCTTTCCGCTCA
CGCAACTGGTGCCGACCGGGCCAGCCTTGCCGCCCAGGGCGGGGCGATACACGGCGGCGCGAGGCCAGGC
ACCAGAGCAGGCCGGCCAGCTTGAGACTACCCCCGTCCGATTCTCGGTGGCCGCGCTCGCAGGCCCCGCC
TCGCCGAACATGTGCGCTGGGACGCACGGGCCCCGTCGCCGCCCGCGGCCCCAAAAACCGAAATACCAGT
GTGCAGATCTTGGCCCGCATTTACAAGACTATCTTGCCAGAAAAAAAGCGTCGCAGCAGGTCATCAAAAA
TTTTAAATGGCTAGAGACTTATCGAAAGCAGCGAGACAGGCGCGAAGGTGCCACCAGATTCGCACGCGGC
GGCCCCAGCGCCCAGGCCAGGCCTCAACTCAAGCACGAGGCGAAGGGGCTCCTTAAGCGCAAGGCCTCGA
ACTCTCCCACCCACTTCCAACCCGAAGCTCGGGATCAAGAATCACGTACTGCAGCCAGGGGCGTGGAAGT
AATTCAAGGCACGCAAGGGCCATAACCCGTAAAGAGGCCAGGCCCGCGGGAACCACACACGGCACTTACC
TGTGTTCTGGCGGCAAACCCGTTGCGAAAAAGAACGTTCACGGCGACTACTGCACTTATATACGGTTCTC
CCCCACCCTCGGGAAAAAGGCGGAGCCAGTACACGACATCACTTTCCCAGTTTACCCCGCGCCACTTTCT
CTAGGCACCGGTTCAATTGCCGACCCCTCCCCCCAACTTCTCGGGGACTGTGGGCGATGTGCGCTCTGCC
CACTGACGGGCACCGGAGCCTCACGCATGCTCTTCTCCACCTCAGTGATGACGAGAGCGGGCGGGTGAGG
GGGCGGGAACGCAGCGATCTCTGGGTTCTACGTTAGTGGGAGTTTAACGACGGTCCCTGGGATTCCCCAA
GGCAGGGGCGAGTCCTTTTGTATGAATTACTCTCAGCTCCGGTCGGGGCGGGTTGGGGGGGGTGGTGACG
GGGAGGCCGCCTGGAAGGGACGTGCAGAATCTTCCCTCTACCATTGCTGGCTTAGCTCCAAAGCTTATCG
ATGATAAGCTGTCAAACATGAGAATTGCTAGCAATTCTACCGGGTAGGGGAGGCGCTTTTCCCAAGGCAG
TCTGGAGCATGCGCTTTAGCAGCCCCGCTGGGCACTTGGCGCTACACAAGTGGCCTCTGGCCTCGCACAC
ATTCCACATCCATCGGTAGGCGCCAACCGGCTCCGTTCTTTGGTGGCCCCTTCGCGCCACCTTCTACTCC
TCCCCTAGTCAGGAAGTTCCCCCCCGCCCCGCAGCTCGCGTCGTGCAGGACGTGACAAATGGAAGTAGCA
CGTCTCACTAGTCTCGTGCAGATGGACAGCACCGCTGAGCAATGGAAGCGGGTAGGCCTTTGGGGCAGCG
GCCAATAGCAGCTTTGCTCCTTCGCTTTCTGGGCTCAGAGGCTGGGAAGGGGTGGGTCCGGGGGCGGGCT
CAGGGGCGGGCTCAGGGGCGGGGCGGGCGCCCGAAGGTCCTCCGGAGGCCCGGCATTCTGCACGCTTCAA
AAGCGCACGTCTGCCGCGCTGTTCTCCTCTTCCTCATCTCCGGGCCTTTCGACCTGCAGCCCAAGCTTAC
CATGACCGAGTACAAGCCCACGGTGCGCCTCGCCACCCGCGACGACGTCCCCAGGGCCGTACGCACCCTC
GCCGCCGCGTTCGCCGACTACCCCGCCACGCGCCACACCGTCGATCCGGACCGCCACATCGAGCGGGTCA
CCGAGCTGCAAGAACTCTTCCTCACGCGCGTCGGGCTCGACATCGGCAAGGTGTGGGTCGCGGACGACGG
CGCCGCGGTGGCGGTCTGGACCACGCCGGAGAGCGTCGAAGCGGGGGCGGTGTTCGCCGAGATCGGCCCG
CGCATGGCCGAGTTGAGCGGTTCCCGGCTGGCCGCGCAGCAACAGATGGAAGGCCTCCTGGCGCCGCACC
GGCCCAAGGAGCCCGCGTGGTTCCTGGCCACCGTCGGCGTCTCGCCCGACCACCAGGGCAAGGGTCTGGG
CAGCGCCGTCGTGCTCCCCGGAGTGGAGGCGGCCGAGCGCGCCGGGGTGCCCGCCTTCCTGGAGACCTCC
GCGCCCCGCAACCTCCCCTTCTACGAGCGGCTCGGCTTCACCGTCACCGCCGACGTCGAGGTGCCCGAAG
GACCGCGCACCTGGTGCATGACCCGCAAGCCCGGTGCCTGAGGATCCGAAGTTCCTATTCCGAAGTTCCT
ATTCTCTAGAAAGTATAGGAACTTCAGATCCGCGGACTAGTGAATTCCAGCTGAGCGCCGGTCGCTACCA
TTACCAGTTGGTCTGGTGTCAAAAATAATAATAACCGGGCAGGGGGGATCTCGACTCTAGAAGCTTGGTA
CCTTTAAGACCAATGACTTACAAGGCAGCTGTAGATCTTAGCCACTTTTTAAAAGAAAAGGGGGGACTGG
AAGGGCTAATTCACTCCCAGGGTCTCTCTGGTTAGACCAGATCTGAGCCTGGGAGCTCTCTGGCTAACTA
GGGAACCCACTGCTTAAGCCTCATAAAGCTCGACTGTGCCTTCTAGTTGCCAGCCATCTGTTGTTTGCCC
CTCCCCCGTGCCTTCCTTGACCCTGGAAGGTGCCACTCCCACTGTCCTTTCCTAATAAAATGAGGAAATT
GCATCGCATTGTCTGAGTAGGTGTCATTCTATTCTGGGGGGTGGGGTGGGGCAGGACAGCAAGGGGGAGG
ATTGGGAAGACAATAGCAGGCATGCTGGGGATGCGGTGGGCTCTATGGCTTCTGAGGCGGAAAGAACCAG
CTGGGGCTCTAGGGGGTATCCCC
[124 nt withheld, positions 8144-8267]
CGCCGGCTGTGCGGGAGAACGGAGTTCTATTATGACTCAAATCAGTCTCCCCAAGCATTCGGGGATCAGA
GTTTTTAAGGATAACTTAGTGTGTAGGGGGCCAGTGAGTTGGAGATGAAAGCGTAGGGAGTCGAAGGTGT
CCTTTTGCGCCGAGTCAGTTCCTGGGTGGGGGCCACAAGATCGGATGAGCCAGTTTATCAATCCGGGGGT
GCCAGCTGATCCATGGAGTGCAGGGTCTGCAAAATATCTCAAGCACTGATTGATCTTAGGTTTTACAATA
GTGATGTTACCCCAGGAACAATTTGGGGAAGGTCAGAATCTTGTAGCCTGTAGCTGCATGACTCCTAAAC
CATAATTTCTTTTTTGTTTTTTTTTTTTTATTTTTGAGACAGGGTCTCACTCTGTCACCTAGGCTGGAGT
GCAGTGGTGCAATCACAGCTCACTGCAGCCTCAACGTCGTAAGCTCAAGCGATCCTCCCACCTCAGCCTG
CCTGGTAGCTGAGACTACAAGCGACGCCCCAGTTAATTTTTGTATTTTTGGTAGAGGCAGCGTTTTGCCG
TGTGGCCCTGGCTGGTCTCGAACTCCTGGGCTCAAGTGATCCAGCCTCAGCCTCCCAAAGTGCTGGGACA
ACCGGGGCCAGTCACTGCACCTGGCCCTAAACCATAATTTCTAATCTTTTGGCTAATTTGTTAGTCCTAC
AAAGGCAGTCTAGTCCCCAGGCAAAAAGGGGGTTTGTTTCGGGAAAGGGCTGTTACTGTCTTTGTTTCAA
ACTATAAACTAAGTTCCTCCTAAACTTAGTTCGGCCTACACCCAGGAATGAACAAGGAGAGCTTGGAGGT
TAGAAGCACGATGGAATTGGTTAGGTCAGATCTCTTTCACTGTCTGAGTTATAATTTTGCAATGGTGGTT
CAAAGACTGCCCGCTTCTGACACCAGTCGCTGCATTAATGAATCGGCCAACGCGCGGGGAGAGGCGGTTT
GCGTATTGGGCGCTCTTCCGCTTCCTCGCTCACTGACTCGCTGCGCTCGGTCGTTCGGCTGCGGCGAGCG
GTATCAGCTCACTCAAAGGCGGTAATACGGTTATCCACAGAATCAGGGGATAACGCAGGAAAGAACATGT
GAGCAAAAGGCCAGCAAAAGGCCAGGAACCGTAAAAAGGCCGCGTTGCTGGCGTTTTTCCATAGGCTCCG
CCCCCCTGACGAGCATCACAAAAATCGACGCTCAAGTCAGAGGTGGCGAAACCCGACAGGACTATAAAGA
TACCAGGCGTTTCCCCCTGGAAGCTCCCTCGTGCGCTCTCCTGTTCCGACCCTGCCGCTTACCGGATACC
TGTCCGCCTTTCTCCCTTCGGGAAGCGTGGCGCTTTCTCATAGCTCACGCTGTAGGTATCTCAGTTCGGT
GTAGGTCGTTCGCTCCAAGCTGGGCTGTGTGCACGAACCCCCCGTTCAGCCCGACCGCTGCGCCTTATCC
GGTAACTATCGTCTTGAGTCCAACCCGGTAAGACACGACTTATCGCCACTGGCAGCAGCCACTGGTAACA
GGATTAGCAGAGCGAGGTATGTAGGCGGTGCTACAGAGTTCTTGAAGTGGTGGCCTAACTACGGCTACAC
TAGAAGAACAGTATTTGGTATCTGCGCTCTGCTGAAGCCAGTTACCTTCGGAAAAAGAGTTGGTAGCTCT
TGATCCGGCAAACAAACCACCGCTGGTAGCGGTGGTTTTTTTGTTTGCAAGCAGCAGATTACGCGCAGAA
AAAAAGGATCTCAAGAAGATCCTTTGATCTTTTCTACGGGGTCTGACGCTCAGTGGAACGAAAACTCACG
TTAAGGGATTTTGGTCATGAGATTATCAAAAAGGATCTTCACCTAGATCCTTTTAAATTAAAAATGAAGT
TTTAAATCAATCTAAAGTATATATGAGTAAACTTGGTCTGACAGTTACCAATGCTTAATCAGTGAGGCAC
CTATCTCAGCGATCTGTCTATTTCGTTCATCCATAGTTGCCTGACTCCCCGTCGTGTAGATAACTACGAT
ACGGGAGGGCTTACCATCTGGCCCCAGTGCTGCAATGATACCGCGAGACCCACGCTCACCGGCTCCAGAT
TTATCAGCAATAAACCAGCCAGCCGGAAGGGCCGAGCGCAGAAGTGGTCCTGCAACTTTATCCGCCTCCA
TCCAGTCTATTAATTGTTGCCGGGAAGCTAGAGTAAGTAGTTCGCCAGTTAATAGTTTGCGCAACGTTGT
TGCCATTGCTACAGGCATCGTGGTGTCACGCTCGTCGTTTGGTATGGCTTCATTCAGCTCCGGTTCCCAA
CGATCAAGGCGAGTTACATGATCCCCCATGTTGTGCAAAAAAGCGGTTAGCTCCTTCGGTCCTCCGATCG
TTGTCAGAAGTAAGTTGGCCGCAGTGTTATCACTCATGGTTATGGCAGCACTGCATAATTCTCTTACTGT
CATGCCATCCGTAAGATGCTTTTCTGTGACTGGTGAGTACTCAACCAAGTCATTCTGAGAATAGTGTATG
CGGCGACCGAGTTGCTCTTGCCCGGCGTCAATACGGGATAATACCGCGCCACATAGCAGAACTTTAAAAG
TGCTCATCATTGGAAAACGTTCTTCGGGGCGAAAACTCTCAAGGATCTTACCGCTGTTGAGATCCAGTTC
GATGTAACCCACTCGTGCACCCAACTGATCTTCAGCATCTTTTACTTTCACCAGCGTTTCTGGGTGAGCA
AAAACAGGAAGGCAAAATGCCGCAAAAAAGGGAATAAGGGCGACACGGAAATGTTGAATACTCATACTCT
TCCTTTTTCAATATTATTGAAGCATTTATCAGGGTTATTGTCTCATGAGCGGATACATATTTGAATGTAT
TTAGAAAAATAAACAAATAGGGGTTCCGCGCACATTTCCCCGAAAAGTGCCACCTGACGTCTAAGAAACC
ATTATTATCATGACATTAACCTATAAAAATAGGCGTATCACGAGGCCCTTTCGTCTCGCGCGTTTCGGTG
ATGACGGTGAAAACCTCTGACACATGCAGCTCCCGGAGACGGTCACAGCTTGTCTGTAAGCGGATGCCGG
GAGCAGACAAGCCCGTCAGGGCGCGTCAGCGGGTGTTGGCGGGTGTCGGGGC
